>Addgene plasmid #231347 | pAAV.BC(p1-10)-CAG-EGFP-W3SL-BC(p1-10) | addgene full sequence | sequence record 459852 | Addgene NGS Result
AAAACCTCTGACACATGCAGCTCCCGGAGACGGTCACAGCTTGTCTGTAAGCGGATGCCGGGAGCAGACA
AGCCCGTCAGGGCGCGTCAGCGGGTGTTGGCGGGTGTCGGGGCTGGCTTAACTATGCGGCATCAGAGCAG
ATTGTACTGAGAGTGCACCATAAAATTGTAAACGTTAATATTTTGTTAAAATTCGCGTTAAATTTTTGTT
AAATCAGCTCATTTTTTAACCAATAGACCGAAATCGGCAAAATCCCTTATAAATCAAAAGAATAGCCCGA
GATAGAGT
[37 nt withheld, positions 289-325]
AAAGAACGTGGACTCCAACGTCAAAGG
[141 nt withheld, positions 353-493]
G
[46 nt withheld, positions 495-540]
A
[95 nt withheld, positions 542-636]
TATGCGGTGTGAAATACCGCACAGATGCGTAAGGAGAAAATACCGCATCAGGCGCCCCTGCAGGCAGCTG
CGCGCTCGCTCGCTCACTGAGGCCGCCCGGGCAAAGCCCGGGCGTCGGGCGACCTTTGGTCGCCCGGCCT
CAGTGAGCGAGCGAGCGCGCAGAGAGGGAGTGGCCAACTCCATCACTAGGGGTTCCTGCTGACAGGAGGA
TTCTCTCATCACTGAAACAAAAGAAGCTGTTCCAATCCACGAACCCGAACCTGAATCACTTTCTTTGAAT
TTTTTGCGACTGGTGTTCAAGCTGAATTTAAGTTCCCGGTATTAGACAAATTCCTGGCCATGCCTTTTAT
TTTAGAATGACGACATTTCCGCCTTGTACCTTATTCTGGGTTGTTTCACAAGTGGGGTTATTACACCATG
TGATATGCCAACGTCAATTCTTGCTGTGTACCTGCATGGTAATGTGATGGGCCGCCTCGAGGACATTGAT
TATTGACTAGTTATTAATAGTAATCAATTACGGGGTCATTAGTTCATAGCCCATATATGGAGTTCCGCGT
TACATAACTTACGGTAAATGGCCCGCCTGGCTGACCGCCCAACGACCCCCGCCCATTGACGTCAATAATG
ACGTATGTTCCCATAGTAACGCCAATAGGGACTTTCCATTGACGTCAATGGGTGGAGTATTTACGGTAAA
CTGCCCACTTGGCAGTACATCAAGTGTATCATATGCCAAGTACGCCCCCTATTGACGTCAATGACGGTAA
ATGGCCCGCCTGGCATTATGCCCAGTACATGACCTTATGGGACTTTCCTACTTGGCAGTACATCTACGTA
TTAGTCATCGCTATTACCATGGTCGAGGTGAGCCCCACGTTCTGCTTCACTCTCCCCATCTCCCCCCCCT
CCCCACCCCCAATTTTGTATTTATTTATTTTTTAATTATTTTGTGCAGCGATGGGGGCGGGGGGGGGGGG
GGGGCGCGCGCCAGGCGGGGCGGGGCGGGGCGAGGGGCGGGGCGGGGCGAGGCGGAGAGGTGCGGCGGCA
GCCAATCAGAGCGGCGCGCTCCGAAAGTTTCCTTTTATGGCGAGGCGGCGGCGGCGGCGGCCCTATAAAA
AGCGAAGCGCGCGGCGGGCGGGAGTCGCTGCGCGCTGCCTTCGCCCCGTGCCCCGCTCCGCCGCCGCCTC
GCGCCGCCCGCCCCGGCTCTGACTGACCGCGTTACTCCCACAGGTGAGCGGGCGGGACGGCCCTTCTCCT
CCGGGCTGTAATTAGCGCTTGGTTTAATGACGGCTTGTTTCTTTTCTGTGGCTGCGTGAAAGCCTTGAGG
GGCTCCGGGAGCGCCGGCAGGAAGGAAATGGGCGGGGAGGGCCTTCGTGCGTCGCCGCGCCGCCGTCCCC
TTCTCCCTCTCCAGCCTCGGGGCTGTCCGCGGGGGGACGGCTGCCTTCGGGGGGGACGGGGCAGGGCGGG
GTTCGGCTTCTGGCGTGTGACCGGCGGCTCTAGAGCCTCTGCTAACCATGTTCATGCCTTCTTCTTTTTC
CTACAGCTCCTGGGCAACGTGCTGGTTATTGTGCTGTCTCATCATTTTGGCAAAGAATTGACCGGTGCCA
CCATGGCCGTGAGCAAGGGCGAGGAGCTGTTCACCGGGGTGGTGCCCATCCTGGTCGAGCTGGACGGCGA
CGTAAACGGCCACAAGTTCAGCGTGTCCGGCGAGGGCGAGGGCGATGCCACCTACGGCAAGCTGACCCTG
AAGTTCATCTGCACCACCGGCAAGCTGCCCGTGCCCTGGCCCACCCTCGTGACCACCCTGACCTACGGCG
TGCAGTGCTTCAGCCGCTACCCCGACCACATGAAGCAGCACGACTTCTTCAAGTCCGCCATGCCCGAAGG
CTACGTCCAGGAGCGCACCATCTTCTTCAAGGACGACGGCAACTACAAGACCCGCGCCGAGGTGAAGTTC
GAGGGCGACACCCTGGTGAACCGCATCGAGCTGAAGGGCATCGACTTCAAGGAGGACGGCAACATCCTGG
GGCACAAGCTGGAGTACAACTACAACAGCCACAACGTCTATATCATGGCCGACAAGCAGAAGAACGGCAT
CAAGGTGAACTTCAAGATCCGCCACAACATCGAGGACGGCAGCGTGCAGCTCGCCGACCACTACCAGCAG
AACACCCCCATCGGCGACGGCCCCGTGCTGCTGCCCGACAACCACTACCTGAGCACCCAGTCCGCCCTGA
GCAAAGACCCCAACGAGAAGCGCGATCACATGGTCCTGCTGGAGTTCGTGACCGCCGCCGGGATCACTCT
CGGCATGGACGAGCTGTACAAGTAGGAATTCATAATCAACCTCTGGATTACAAAATTTGTGAAAGATTGA
CTGGTATTCTTAACTATGTTGCTCCTTTTACGCTATGTGGATACGCTGCTTTAATGCCTTTGTATCATGC
TATTGCTTCCCGTATGGCTTTCATTTTCTCCTCCTTGTATAAATCCTGGTTAGTTCTTGCCACGGCGGAA
CTCATCGCCGCCTGCCTTGCCCGCTGCTGGACAGGGGCTCGGCTGTTGGGCACTGACAATTCCGTGGTGT
TTATTTGTGAAATTTGTGATGCTATTGCTTTATTTGTAACCATCTAGCTTTATTTGTGAAATTTGTGATG
CTATTGCTTTATTTGTAACCATTATAAGCTGCAATAAACAAGTTAACAACAACAATTGCATTCATTTTAT
GTTTCAGGTTCAGGGGGAGATGTGGGAGGTTTTTTAAACAAGGTACCATCACATTACCATGCAGGTACAC
AGCAAGAATTGACGTTGGCATATCACATGGTGTAATAACCCCACTTGTGAAACAACCCAGAATAAGGTAC
AAGGCGGAAATGTCGTCATTCTAAAATAAAAGGCATGGCCAGGAATTTGTCTAATACCGGGAACTTAAAT
TCAGCTTGAACACCAGTCGCAAAAAATTCAAAGAAAGTGATTCAGGTTCGGGTTCGTGGATTGGAACAGC
TTCTTTTGTTTCAGTGATGAGAGAATCCTCCTGTCAGCAGGAACCCCTAGTGATGGAGTTGGCCACTCCC
TCTCTGCGCGCTCGCTCGCTCACTGAGGCCGGGCGACCAAAGGTCGCCCGACGCCCGGGCTTTGCCCGAG
CGGCCTCAGTGAGCGAGCGAGCGCGCAGCTGCCTGCAGGACATGTGAGCAAAAGGCCAGCAAAAGGCCAG
GAACCGTAAAAAGGCCGCGTTGCTGGCGTTTTTCCATAGGCTCCGCCCCCCTGACGAGCATCACAAAAAT
CGACGCTCAAGTCAGAGGTGGCGAAACCCGACAGGACTATAAAGATACCAGGCGTTTCCCCCTGGAAGCT
CCCTCGTGCGCTCTCCTGTTCCGACCCTGCCGCTTACCGGATACCTGTCCGCCTTTCTCCCTTCGGGAAG
CGTGGCGCTTTCTCATAGCTCACGCTGTAGGTATCTCAGTTCGGTGTAGGTCGTTCGCTCCAAGCTGGGC
TGTGTGCACGAACCCCCCGTTCAGCCCGACCGCTGCGCCTTATCCGGTAACTATCGTCTTGAGTCCAACC
CGGTAAGACACGACTTATCGCCACTGGCAGCAGCCACTGGTAACAGGATTAGCAGAGCGAGGTATGTAGG
CGGTGCTACAGAGTTCTTGAAGTGGTGGCCTAACTACGGCTACACTAGAAGAACAGTATTTGGTATCTGC
GCTCTGCTGAAGCCAGTTACCTTCGGAAAAAGAGTTGGTAGCTCTTGATCCGGCAAACAAACCACCGCTG
GTAGCGGTGGTTTTTTTGTTTGCAAGCAGCAGATTACGCGCAGAAAAAAAGGATCTCAAGAAGATCCTTT
GATCTTTTCTACGGGGTCTGACGCTCAGTGGAACGAAAACTCACGTTAAGGGATTTTGGTCATGAGATTA
TCAAAAAGGATCTTCACCTAGATCCTTTTAAATTAAAAATGAAGTTTTAAATCAATCTAAAGTATATATG
AGTAAACTTGGTCTGACAGTTACCAATGCTTAATCAGTGAGGCACCTATCTCAGCGATCTGTCTATTTCG
TTCATCCATAGTTGCCTGACTCCCCGTCGTGTAGATAACTACGATACGGGAGGGCTTACCATCTGGCCCC
AGTGCTGCAATGATACCGCGGCTTCCACGCTCACCGGCTCCAGATTTATCAGCAATAAACCAGCCAGCCG
GAAGGGCCGAGCGCAGAAGTGGTCCTGCAACTTTATCCGCCTCCATCCAGTCTATTAATTGTTGCCGGGA
AGCTAGAGTAAGTAGTTCGCCAGTTAATAGTTTGCGCAACGTTGTTGCCATTGCTACAGGCATCGTGGTG
TCACGCTCGTCGTTTGGTATGGCTTCATTCAGCTCCGGTTCCCAACGATCAAGGCGAGTTACATGATCCC
CCATGTTGTGCAAAAAAGCGGTTAGCTCCTTCGGTCCTCCGATCGTTGTCAGAAGTAAGTTGGCCGCAGT
GTTATCACTCATGGTTATGGCAGCACTGCATAATTCTCTTACTGTCATGCCATCCGTAAGATGCTTTTCT
GTGACTGGTGAGTACTCAACCAAGTCATTCTGAGAATAGTGTATGCGGCGACCGAGTTGCTCTTGCCCGG
CGTCAATACGGGATAATACCGCGCCACATAGCAGAACTTTAAAAGTGCTCATCATTGGAAAACGTTCTTC
GGGGCGAAAACTCTCAAGGATCTTACCGCTGTTGAGATCCAGTTCGATGTAACCCACTCGTGCACCCAAC
TGATCTTCAGCATCTTTTACTTTCACCAGCGTTTCTGGGTGAGCAAAAACAGGAAGGCAAAATGCCGCAA
AAAAGGGAATAAGGGCGACACGGAAATGTTGAATACTCATACTCTTCCTTTTTCAATATTATTGAAGCAT
TTATCAGGGTTATTGTCTCATGAGCGGATACATATTTGAATGTATTTAGAAAAATAAACAAATAGGGGTT
CCGCGCACATTTCCCCGAAAAGTGCCACCTGACGTCTAAGAAACCATTATTATCATGACATTAACCTATA
AAAATAGGCGTATCACGAGGCCCTTTCGTCTCGCGCGTTTCGGTGATGACGGTG
Features (pLannotate 1.2.2; 19 found; start..end, strand, type, name):
    113..162     +  misc_feature   bom (fragment): basis of mobility region from pBR322
    163..618     -  rep_origin     f1 ori (sequence partly withheld): f1 bacteriophage origin of replication; arrow indicates direction of (+) strand synthesis
    637..688     +  misc_feature   bom (fragment): basis of mobility region from pBR322
    693..833     -  repeat_region  AAV2 ITR: inverted terminal repeat of adeno-associated virus serotype 2 inverted
   1118..1497    +  enhancer       CMV enhancer: human cytomegalovirus immediate early enhancer
   1499..1776    +  promoter       chicken β-actin promoter: No description available
   1777..1912    +  intron         hybrid intron (fragment): hybrid between chicken β-actin (CBA) and minute virus of mice (MMV) introns (Gray et al., 2011)
   1977..2182    +  intron         chimeric intron (fragment): chimera between introns from chicken β-actin and rabbit β-globin
   2180..2239    +  CDS            HBB (fragment): HBB_LEPEU - Experimental evidence at protein level: Swiss-Prot protein existence level 1. Involved in oxygen transport from the lung to the various peripheral tissues. From Lepus europaeus (European hare).
   2255..2970    +  CDS            EGFP (fragment): the original enhanced GFP (Yang et al., 1996) mammalian codon-optimized
   2980..3137    +  misc_feature   WPRE (fragment): woodchuck hepatitis virus posttranscriptional regulatory element
   3143..3227    +  misc_feature   WPRE (fragment): woodchuck hepatitis virus posttranscriptional regulatory element
   3226..3269    -  polyA_signal   SV40 poly(A) signal (fragment): SV40 polyadenylation signal
   3273..3340    -  polyA_signal   SV40 poly(A) signal (fragment): SV40 polyadenylation signal
   3685..3825    +  repeat_region  AAV2 ITR: inverted terminal repeat of adeno-associated virus serotype 2 inverted
   3887..4475    -  rep_origin     ori: high-copy-number ColE1/pMB1/pBR322/pUC origin of replication
   4646..5506    -  CDS            AmpR: β-lactamase; bla; confers resistance to ampicillin, carbenicillin, and related antibiotics
   5507..5611    -  promoter       AmpR promoter: bla
   5706..11      +  CDS            rop (fragment) (across the origin): Rop protein, which maintains plasmids at low copy number; rop
