[The description below was written by a language model from this plasmid's Addgene catalogue record and pLannotate feature annotations shown in this document.]
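Description:
pAAV.BC(p1-10)-CAG-EGFP-W3SL-BC(p1-10) is a 5,730 nt AAV transfer plasmid built on a pAAV backbone and designed to produce a single-stranded AAV genome. It is propagated in bacteria through a high-copy ColE1/pUC-type origin and selected with ampicillin via the β-lactamase gene and its native promoter. The backbone also carries an f1 phage origin and short remnants of the pBR322 bom and rop regions. Two AAV2 inverted terminal repeats flank the payload and provide the cis signals needed for replication and packaging of the intervening DNA into AAV capsids when rep, cap and helper functions are supplied in trans.

Between the ITRs, a CAG promoter (CMV enhancer, chicken β-actin promoter and chimeric β-actin/β-globin intron sequences) drives EGFP. Downstream lies W3SL, which the annotation detects as truncated WPRE fragments followed by SV40 polyadenylation signal fragments, consistent with a compact element that enhances transcript stability and terminates the message while saving packaging capacity. The catalogued insert is BC(p1-10), a 268 bp barcode element introduced by Gibson cloning. The construct name places a copy at each end of the genome, and the unannotated stretches between each ITR and the expression cassette fit this arrangement, although the feature table does not label the barcodes.

According to the record, these barcodes are concatemerization-dependent: they serve to track AAV concatemers, the joined multi-genome forms that arise in transduced cells, using the SpECTr method. EGFP provides an independent readout of transduction and expression. The record does not describe the detection chemistry in further detail.
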