Addgene plasmid #231347: pAAV.BC(p1-10)-CAG-EGFP-W3SL-BC(p1-10)
Purpose: Single stranded AAV genome with concatemerization-dependent barcodes, for tracking AAV concatemers via SpECTr. Also expresses EGFP from CAG promoter.
Depositing lab: Viviana Gradinaru. Depositing organization: California Institute of Technology. Publication: Spatial genomics of AAV vectors reveals mechanism of transcriptional crosstalk that enables targeted delivery of large genetic cargo. Coughlin GM, Borsos M, Barcelona BH, Appling N, Mayfield AMH, Mackey ED, Eser RA, Jackson CR, Chen X, Kumar SR, Gradinaru V. Nat Biotechnol. 2025 Mar 20. doi: 10.1038/s41587-025-02565-4. PubMed 40113953.
Backbone
  Vector backbone: pAAV
  Vector type: AAV
Growth in bacteria
  Bacterial resistance: Ampicillin, 100 μg/mL
  Growth temperature: 30°C
  Growth strain: NEB Stable
  Copy number: High Copy
Gene/Insert
  Gene/Insert name: BC(p1-10)
  Species: Other
  Insert size (bp): 268
  Cloning method: Gibson Cloning
Terms and licenses: Academic/Nonprofit Terms; Industry Terms: Not Available to Industry
Depositor comments: Also contains a CAG-driven EGFP
How to cite: pAAV.BC(p1-10)-CAG-EGFP-W3SL-BC(p1-10) was a gift from Viviana Gradinaru (Addgene plasmid # 231347 ; http://n2t.net/addgene:231347 ; RRID:Addgene_231347)
